Addgene plasmid #164674: pBI-CMV1-mir374b~421-CMV2-mir1
Purpose: Express miR-374b~421 and miR-1-1 in mammalian cells
Depositing lab: David Bartel. Depositing organization: Whitehead Institute for Biomedical Research. Publication: MicroRNA Clustering Assists Processing of Suboptimal MicroRNA Hairpins through the Action of the ERH Protein. Fang W, Bartel DP. Mol Cell. 2020 Apr 16;78(2):289-302.e6. doi: 10.1016/j.molcel.2020.01.026. PubMed 32302541.
Backbone
  Vector backbone: pBI-CMV1
  Backbone manufacturer: Clontech
  Backbone size w/o insert (bp): 3114
  Vector type: Mammalian Expression
Growth in bacteria
  Bacterial resistance: Ampicillin, 100 μg/mL
  Growth temperature: 37°C
  Growth strain: DH5alpha
  Copy number: Low Copy
Gene/Insert 1
  Gene/Insert name: miR-374b~421
  Species: H. sapiens (human)
  Entrez Gene: MIR374B (a.k.a. MIRN374B, mir-374b)
  Promoter: CMV
  Cloning method: Restriction Enzyme; 5′ cloning site NotI (not destroyed); 3′ cloning site HindIII (not destroyed)
  Sequencing primers: 5′ CAATGGGAGTTTGTTTTGGC
Gene/Insert 2
  Gene/Insert name: miR-1-1
  Species: H. sapiens (human)
  Entrez Gene: MIR1-1 (a.k.a. MIRN1-1, hsa-mir-1-1, miRNA1-1, mir-1-1)
  Promoter: CMV
  Cloning method: Restriction Enzyme; 5′ cloning site BglII (not destroyed); 3′ cloning site PstI (not destroyed)
  Sequencing primers: 5′ TGGGCTATGAACTAATGACC
Terms and licenses: Academic/Nonprofit Terms; Industry Terms: Not Available to Industry
How to cite: pBI-CMV1-mir374b~421-CMV2-mir1 was a gift from David Bartel (Addgene plasmid # 164674 ; http://n2t.net/addgene:164674 ; RRID:Addgene_164674)
