[The description below was written by a language model from this plasmid's Addgene catalogue record and pLannotate feature annotations shown in this document.]
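Description:
pBI-CMV1-mir374b~421-CMV2-mir1 is a mammalian expression plasmid built on the Clontech pBI-CMV1 bidirectional backbone, designed to express two human microRNA loci from a single vector. It is propagated in E. coli through a ColE1/pUC-type origin and selected with ampicillin via the β-lactamase gene and its native promoter. The catalogue lists the plasmid as low copy, whereas the annotation tool labels the origin as a high-copy type; the record does not resolve this difference. The sequenced plasmid is about 3.7 kb and carries no mammalian selection marker among the annotated features, so it is suited to transient transfection.

The payload consists of two divergent transcription units sharing a central CMV enhancer region. In one direction, the CMV enhancer and immediate early promoter drive a human genomic fragment containing the miR-374b~421 cluster, cloned between NotI and HindIII. The feature table detects the mir-374 hairpin, but miR-421 is not separately annotated, although the insert name indicates that it is present. In the opposite direction, a minimal CMV promoter drives the human miR-1-1 precursor, inserted between BglII and PstI. Each unit ends in an SV40 polyadenylation signal, and the adjacent short "large T antigen" fragments are simply part of those SV40-derived terminator regions rather than expressed coding sequence.

Because both primary transcripts come from the same plasmid, miR-1-1 can plausibly act as a co-expressed internal reference for transfection and expression, though the record does not state this role. The associated study examined how clustering with a neighbouring hairpin assists the processing of suboptimal microRNA hairpins, so the construct is suited to measuring the maturation of clustered miRNAs in mammalian cells.
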