Features (pLannotate 1.2.2; 13 found; start..end, strand, type, name):
      1..304     +  enhancer       CMV enhancer: human cytomegalovirus immediate early enhancer
    305..508     +  promoter       CMV promoter: human cytomegalovirus (CMV) immediate early promoter
    666..736     +  ncRNA          mir-374: Accession: RF00840 - microRNA mir-374
   1001..1084    +  CDS            large T antigen (fragment): large T antigen from SV40 (simian virus 40)
   1107..1188    +  polyA_signal   SV40 poly(A) signal: SV40 polyadenylation signal
   1370..1958    -  rep_origin     ori: high-copy-number ColE1/pMB1/pBR322/pUC origin of replication
   2129..2989    -  CDS            AmpR: β-lactamase; bla; confers resistance to ampicillin, carbenicillin, and related antibiotics
   2990..3094    -  promoter       AmpR promoter: bla
   3127..3208    -  polyA_signal   SV40 poly(A) signal: SV40 polyadenylation signal
   3231..3314    -  CDS            large T antigen (fragment): large T antigen from SV40 (simian virus 40)
   3390..3466    -  ncRNA          mir-1: Accession: RF00103 - mir-1 microRNA precursor family
   3590..3624    -  promoter       minimal CMV promoter (fragment): human cytomegalovirus (CMV) immediate early promoter
   3642..3701    +  enhancer       CMV enhancer (fragment): human cytomegalovirus immediate early enhancer
>Addgene plasmid #164674 | pBI-CMV1-mir374b~421-CMV2-mir1 | addgene full sequence | sequence record 327558 | Addgene NGS Result
CGTTACATAACTTACGGTAAATGGCCCGCCTGGCTGACCGCCCAACGACCCCCGCCCATTGACGTCAATA
ATGACGTATGTTCCCATAGTAACGCCAATAGGGACTTTCCATTGACGTCAATGGGTGGAGTATTTACGGT
AAACTGCCCACTTGGCAGTACATCAAGTGTATCATATGCCAAGTACGCCCCCTATTGACGTCAATGACGG
TAAATGGCCCGCCTGGCATTATGCCCAGTACATGACCTTATGGGACTTTCCTACTTGGCAGTACATCTAC
GTATTAGTCATCGCTATTACCATGGTGATGCGGTTTTGGCAGTACATCAATGGGCGTGGATAGCGGTTTG
ACTCACGGGGATTTCCAAGTCTCCACCCCATTGACGTCAATGGGAGTTTGTTTTGGCACCAAAATCAACG
GGACTTTCCAAAATGTCGTAACAACTCCGCCCCATTGACGCAAATGGGCGGTAGGCGTGTACGGTGGGAG
GTCTATATAAGCAGAGCTGGTTTAGTGAACCGTCAGATCCGCTAGGGATCCTCTAGTCAGCTGACGCGTG
CTAGCGCGGCCGCAGCACGTGACAAAAACAACAGCAGACCCTGGTGCCTGGGAGGACTTCATGGATCCAG
CAGCAACCTGGAGTGGTGCTCCTCTGAAGAAATCCTACTCGGATGGATATAATACAACCTGCTAAGTGTC
CTAGCACTTAGCAGGTTGTATTATCATTGTCCGTGTCTATGGCTCTCGTCTACCAGACTTTAAATTCCTT
AAGGGCAAGGACAGTGCCTTACTCATCTTTGTATTCACAGTGCCTAATCCGGTGCACATTGTAGGCCTCA
TTAAATGTTTGTTGAATGAAAAAATGAATCATCAACAGACATTAATTGGGCGCCTGCTCTGTGATCTCCA
TGGGCTCAGCTTGTCCCCGCCAGTTGCCAACAACGTCCAAGCTCTCTTCAGAATGCTTACTCCTGAAGCT
TGTCGACGATATCTCCAGAGGATCATAATCAGCCATACCACATTTGTAGAGGTTTTACTTGCTTTAAAAA
ACCTCCCACACCTCCCCCTGAACCTGAAACATAAAATGAATGCAATTGTTGTTGTTAACTTGTTTATTGC
AGCTTATAATGGTTACAAATAAAGCAATAGCATCACAAATTTCACAAATAAAGCATTTTTTTCACTGCCC
CGAGCTTCCTCGCTCACTGACTCGCTGCGCTCGGTCGTTCGGCTGCGGCGAGCGGTATCAGCTCACTCAA
AGGCGGTAATACGGTTATCCACAGAATCAGGGGATAACGCAGGAAAGAACATGTGAGCAAAAGGCCAGCA
AAAGGCCAGGAACCGTAAAAAGGCCGCGTTGCTGGCGTTTTTCCATAGGCTCCGCCCCCCTGACGAGCAT
CACAAAAATCGACGCTCAAGTCAGAGGTGGCGAAACCCGACAGGACTATAAAGATACCAGGCGTTTCCCC
CTGGAAGCTCCCTCGTGCGCTCTCCTGTTCCGACCCTGCCGCTTACCGGATACCTGTCCGCCTTTCTCCC
TTCGGGAAGCGTGGCGCTTTCTCATAGCTCACGCTGTAGGTATCTCAGTTCGGTGTAGGTCGTTCGCTCC
AAGCTGGGCTGTGTGCACGAACCCCCCGTTCAGCCCGACCGCTGCGCCTTATCCGGTAACTATCGTCTTG
AGTCCAACCCGGTAAGACACGACTTATCGCCACTGGCAGCAGCCACTGGTAACAGGATTAGCAGAGCGAG
GTATGTAGGCGGTGCTACAGAGTTCTTGAAGTGGTGGCCTAACTACGGCTACACTAGAAGAACAGTATTT
GGTATCTGCGCTCTGCTGAAGCCAGTTACCTTCGGAAAAAGAGTTGGTAGCTCTTGATCCGGCAAACAAA
CCACCGCTGGTAGCGGTGGTTTTTTTGTTTGCAAGCAGCAGATTACGCGCAGAAAAAAAGGATCTCAAGA
AGATCCTTTGATCTTTTCTACGGGGTCTGACGCTCAGTGGAACGAAAACTCACGTTAAGGGATTTTGGTC
ATGAGATTATCAAAAAGGATCTTCACCTAGATCCTTTTAAATTAAAAATGAAGTTTTAAATCAATCTAAA
GTATATATGAGTAAACTTGGTCTGACAGTTACCAATGCTTAATCAGTGAGGCACCTATCTCAGCGATCTG
TCTATTTCGTTCATCCATAGTTGCCTGACTCCCCGTCGTGTAGATAACTACGATACGGGAGGGCTTACCA
TCTGGCCCCAGTGCTGCAATGATACCGCGAGACCCACGCTCACCGGCTCCAGATTTATCAGCAATAAACC
AGCCAGCCGGAAGGGCCGAGCGCAGAAGTGGTCCTGCAACTTTATCCGCCTCCATCCAGTCTATTAATTG
TTGCCGGGAAGCTAGAGTAAGTAGTTCGCCAGTTAATAGTTTGCGCAACGTTGTTGCCATTGCTACAGGC
ATCGTGGTGTCACGCTCGTCGTTTGGTATGGCTTCATTCAGCTCCGGTTCCCAACGATCAAGGCGAGTTA
CATGATCCCCCATGTTGTGCAAAAAAGCGGTTAGCTCCTTCGGTCCTCCGATCGTTGTCAGAAGTAAGTT
GGCCGCAGTGTTATCACTCATGGTTATGGCAGCACTGCATAATTCTCTTACTGTCATGCCATCCGTAAGA
TGCTTTTCTGTGACTGGTGAGTACTCAACCAAGTCATTCTGAGAATAGTGTATGCGGCGACCGAGTTGCT
CTTGCCCGGCGTCAACACGGGATAATACCGCGCCACATAGCAGAACTTTAAAAGTGCTCATCATTGGAAA
ACGTTCTTCGGGGCGAAAACTCTCAAGGATCTTACCGCTGTTGAGATCCAGTTCGATGTAACCCACTCGT
GCACCCAACTGATCTTCAGCATCTTTTACTTTCACCAGCGTTTCTGGGTGAGCAAAAACAGGAAGGCAAA
ATGCCGCAAAAAAGGGAATAAGGGCGACACGGAAATGTTGAATACTCATACTCTTCCTTTTTCAATATTA
TTGAAGCATTTATCAGGGTTATTGTCTCATGAGCGGATACATATTTGAATGTATTTAGAAAAATAAACAA
ATAGGGGTTCCGCGCACATTTCCCCGAAAAGTGCCACCTGACGTCGGCAGTGAAAAAAATGCTTTATTTG
TGAAATTTGTGATGCTATTGCTTTATTTGTAACCATTATAAGCTGCAATAAACAAGTTAACAACAACAAT
TGCATTCATTTTATGTTTCAGGTTCAGGGGGAGGTGTGGGAGGTTTTTTAAAGCAAGTAAAACCTCTACA
AATGTGGTATGGCTGATTATGATCCTCTAGACTGCAGGGCTGTCGGCCGCGGCGGCCCCCGTGGTGTGGA
GTGCCCCTCAGTGCGGCGAGAGAGGTCCCGGCCTGAGATACATACTTCTTTACATTCCATAGCTTAGCAG
GTCCATATGGGCATATAAAGAAGTATGTTTCCCAAGCAGGCAGTCTGCATGCAGTTCCAAGACCCCGGGA
CGCCGCCCCGGTAGAAGCTGACCCCAGATCTGGGCCCCCGCGGCATATGACCGGTGAATTCTCCAGGCGA
TCTGACGGTTCACTAAACGAGCTCTGCTTATATAGGCCTCCCACCGTACACGCCACCTCGACATACTCGA
GTAGTTATTAATAGTAATCAATTACGGGGTCATTAGTTCATAGCCCATATATGGAGTTCCG
