>Addgene plasmid #164674 | pBI-CMV1-mir374b~421-CMV2-mir1 | depositor partial sequence | sequence record 319813 | CAATGGGAGTTTGTTTTGGC
GGCGGTAAGGCGTGTACGGTGGGAGGTCTATATAAGCAGAGCTGGTTTAGTGAACCGTCAGATCCGCTAG
GGATCCTCTAGTCAGCTGACGCGTGCTAGCGCGGCCGCAGCACGTGACAAAAACAACAGCAGACCCTGGT
GCCTGGGAGGACTTCATGGATCCAGCAGCAACCTGGAGTGGTGCTCCTCTGAAGAAATCCTACTCGGATG
GATATAATACAACCTGCTAAGTGTCCTAGCACTTAGCAGGTTGTATTATCATTGTCCGTGTCTATGGCTC
TCGTCTACCAGACTTTAAATTCCTTAAGGGCAAGGACAGTGCCTTACTCATCTTTGTATTCACAGTGCCT
AATCCGGTGCACATTGTAGGCCTCATTAAATGTTTGTTGAATGAAAAAATGAATCATCAACAGACATTAA
TTGGGCGCCTGCTCTGTGATCTCCATGGGCTCAGCTTGTCCCCGCCAGTTGCCAACAACGTCCAAGCTCT
CTTCAGAATGCTTACTCCTGAAGCTTGTCGACGATATCTCCAGAGGATCATAATCAGCCATACCACATTT
GTAGAGGTTTTACTTGCTTTAAAAAACCTCCCACACCTCCCCCTGAACCTGAAACATAAAATGAATGCAA
TTGTTGTTGTTAACTTGTTTATTGCAGCTTATAATGGTTACAAATAAAGCAATAGCATCACAAATTTCAC
AAATAAAGCATTTTTTTCACTGCCCCGAGCTTCCTCGCTCACTGACTCGCTGCGCTCGGTCGTTCGGCTG
CGGCGAGCGGTATCAGCTCACTCAAAGGCGGTAATACGGTTATCCACAGAATCAGGGGATAACGCAGGAA
AGAACATGTGAGCAAAAGGCCA
